Addgene plasmid #152283: pGBW-m4134553
Purpose: Mammalian expression plasmid for SARS-CoV-2 N (nucleocapsid)
Depositing lab: Ginkgo Bioworks & Benjie Chen. Depositing organization: Ginkgo Bioworks.
Backbone
  Vector backbone: pTwist_CMV_6
  Backbone size w/o insert (bp): 4180
  Vector type: Mammalian Expression
Growth in bacteria
  Bacterial resistance: Ampicillin, 100 μg/mL
  Growth temperature: 37°C
  Growth strain: DH5alpha
  Copy number: High Copy
Gene/Insert
  Gene/Insert name: SARS-CoV-2 N (nucleocapsid) (alt names: nucleocapsid phosphoprotein; N protein)
  Species: Severe acute respiratory syndrome coronavirus 2
  Insert size (bp): 1253
  Mutation: wt
  Entrez Gene: N (a.k.a. GU280_gp10)
  Promoter: CMV
  Tag / fusion protein: Cleavable TEV;V5 (C terminal on backbone)
  Cloning method: Unknown
Resource information
  A portion of this plasmid was derived from a plasmid made by: GinkgoBioworks
Depositor comments: NCBI reference sequence: YP_009724397.2
How to cite: pGBW-m4134553 was a gift from Ginkgo Bioworks & Benjie Chen (Addgene plasmid # 152283 ; http://n2t.net/addgene:152283 ; RRID:Addgene_152283)
