[The description below was written by a language model from this plasmid's Addgene catalogue record and pLannotate feature annotations shown in this document.]
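Description:
pGBW-m4134553 is a mammalian expression plasmid built on the pTwist_CMV_6 backbone that carries the wild-type nucleocapsid (N) coding sequence of SARS-CoV-2. It is propagated in E. coli as a high-copy plasmid through a ColE1/pUC-type origin of replication and is selected with ampicillin via a full-length β-lactamase (AmpR) gene. The sequenced record is about 5.5 kb. No mammalian selection marker is annotated, so the plasmid appears suited to transient transfection rather than stable line selection.

The N open reading frame sits downstream of the human cytomegalovirus immediate-early enhancer and promoter, which drive strong constitutive transcription in most mammalian cell types. The annotation software resolves the promoter region only as an enhancer plus short or truncated CMV promoter matches. An SV40 polyadenylation signal follows the insert for transcript processing. The catalogue entry lists a TEV protease-cleavable V5 epitope tag supplied by the backbone at the C terminus, which would allow antibody detection or pull-down of N and subsequent tag removal. These elements are not separately annotated in the feature table, though there is unannotated sequence between the end of the N CDS and the poly(A) signal where they could lie.

The backbone also contains insulating elements: 5' and 3' β-globin insulator fragments, paired T7 and rrnG transcription terminators, and a synthetic poly(A) signal upstream of the CMV enhancer. Together these limit read-through between the bacterial and mammalian units. The N protein packages the viral RNA genome into a ribonucleocapsid, and this construct is intended for expressing it in mammalian cells.
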