Features (pLannotate 1.2.2; 17 found; start..end, strand, type, name):
      1..304     +  enhancer       CMV enhancer: human cytomegalovirus immediate early enhancer
    377..394     -  promoter       CMV promoter (fragment): human cytomegalovirus (CMV) immediate early promoter
    457..508     +  promoter       CMVd2 promoter: truncated human cytomegalovirus (CMV) immediate early promoter that yields moderately reduced expression relative to the full-length promoter
    583..1839    +  CDS            N: NCAP_SARS2 - Experimental evidence at protein level: Swiss-Prot protein existence level 1. Packages the positive strand viral genome RNA into a helical ribonucleocapsid (RNP) and plays a fundamental role during virion assembly through its interactions with the viral genome and membrane protein M. Plays an important role in enhancing the efficiency of subgenomic viral RNA transcription as well as viral replication (By similarity). May modulate transforming growth factor-beta signaling by binding host smad3 (By similarity). From Severe acute respiratory syndrome coronavirus 2 (2019-nCoV) (SARS-C
   1955..2076    -  polyA_signal   SV40 poly(A) signal: SV40 polyadenylation signal
   2099..2168    -  CDS            large T antigen (fragment): large T antigen from SV40 (simian virus 40)
   2191..2237    +  terminator     T7 terminator: transcription terminator for bacteriophage T7 RNA polymerase
   2267..2403    +  terminator     rrnG terminator: transcription terminator from the E. coli ribosomal RNA rrnG operon (Albrechtsen et al., 1991)
   2448..2519    +  misc_feature   3' β-globin insulator: insulator downstream of the human β-globin locus (Farrell et al., 2002)
   2745..3333    -  rep_origin     ori: high-copy-number ColE1/pMB1/pBR322/pUC origin of replication
   3505..3569    -  CDS            bla(M) (fragment): β-lactamase lacking the signal sequence; bla(M); allows cytosolic expression of β-lactamase
   4079..4939    +  CDS            AmpR: β-lactamase; bla; confers resistance to ampicillin, carbenicillin, and related antibiotics
   4952..5088    +  terminator     rrnG terminator: transcription terminator from the E. coli ribosomal RNA rrnG operon (Albrechtsen et al., 1991)
   5240..5311    +  misc_feature   5' β-globin insulator: insulator upstream of the human β-globin locus (Farrell et al., 2002)
   5316..5362    -  terminator     T7 terminator: transcription terminator for bacteriophage T7 RNA polymerase
   5380..5428    -  polyA_signal   poly(A) signal: synthetic polyadenylation signal
   5459..5508    +  enhancer       CMV enhancer (fragment): human cytomegalovirus immediate early enhancer
>Addgene plasmid #152283 | pGBW-m4134553 | addgene full sequence | sequence record 311979 | Addgene NGS Result
CGTTACATAACTTACGGTAAATGGCCCGCCTGGCTGACCGCCCAACGACCCCCGCCCATTGACGTCAATA
ATGACGTATGTTCCCATAGTAACGCCAATAGGGACTTTCCATTGACGTCAATGGGTGGAGTATTTACGGT
AAACTGCCCACTTGGCAGTACATCAAGTGTATCATATGCCAAGTACGCCCCCTATTGACGTCAATGACGG
TAAATGGCCCGCCTGGCATTATGCCCAGTACATGACCTTATGGGACTTTCCTACTTGGCAGTACATCTAC
GTATTAGTCATCGCTATTACCATGCTGATGCGGTTTTGGCAGTACATCAATGGGCGTGGATAGCGGTTTG
ACTCACGGGGATTTCCAAGTCTCCACCCCATTGACGTCAATGGGAGTTTGTTTTGGCACCAAAATCAACG
GGACTTTCCAAAATGTCGTAACAACTCCGCCCCATTGACGCAAATGGGCGGTAGGCGTGTACGGTGGGAG
GTCTATATAAGCAGAGCTGGTTTAGTGAACCGTCAGATCAGATCTTTGTCGATCCTACCATCCACTCGAC
ACACCCGCCAGCGGCCGCCACCATGTCTGATAATGGACCACAGAACCAACGCAATGCACCCCGAATCACT
TTTGGCGGTCCGTCCGACAGTACCGGGAGCAACCAGAACGGCGAAAGATCGGGAGCTCGTTCAAAACAGC
GGAGGCCTCAAGGGTTACCCAATAACACGGCCAGCTGGTTCACAGCGTTGACCCAGCATGGCAAGGAGGA
CCTCAAGTTCCCTCGGGGTCAGGGGGTCCCAATAAATACAAACAGTTCCCCTGATGACCAAATTGGATAC
TATAGACGCGCTACTAGGAGGATCCGTGGCGGGGATGGAAAAATGAAGGACCTTTCTCCCAGATGGTACT
TTTATTACCTGGGTACTGGCCCAGAGGCCGGTCTACCGTATGGAGCAAACAAAGATGGCATTATTTGGGT
GGCCACGGAAGGAGCACTGAATACCCCAAAGGATCACATCGGCACCCGGAATCCAGCCAACAATGCTGCT
ATCGTTCTGCAACTCCCCCAGGGGACAACATTGCCTAAAGGCTTCTATGCCGAGGGCAGTAGAGGTGGCA
GCCAGGCGTCCTCACGCAGCTCTTCTCGATCTCGGAACAGCTCAAGAAATTCCACTCCCGGGAGTTCCCG
AGGAACCAGCCCAGCAAGGATGGCTGGCAATGGTGGAGATGCCGCTCTGGCCCTACTTCTGCTGGACCGC
CTCAATCAGTTAGAATCAAAGATGTCGGGGAAGGGGCAGCAACAGCAGGGACAGACCGTAACTAAAAAGA
GTGCAGCGGAGGCCTCTAAAAAGCCTCGGCAGAAACGTACGGCAACAAAGGCTTACAACGTGACCCAGGC
CTTTGGCCGTAGAGGACCCGAACAGACACAAGGGAACTTTGGTGACCAAGAGTTGATAAGGCAGGGAACC
GACTACAAACACTGGCCTCAGATCGCCCAATTCGCACCGAGCGCGAGCGCATTTTTCGGAATGTCACGAA
TTGGCATGGAGGTGACACCTTCGGGAACCTGGCTGACATACACTGGCGCCATAAAGCTCGATGACAAAGA
TCCCAACTTCAAGGATCAAGTCATCTTGCTGAATAAGCATATTGACGCGTATAAAACTTTTCCACCCACG
GAACCGAAGAAGGACAAGAAAAAGAAAGCTGATGAGACACAGGCGCTTCCACAAAGGCAGAAAAAGCAGC
AGACGGTTACTCTACTGCCCGCCGCAGACCTAGATGACTTCTCCAAACAGCTTCAGCAGTCTATGAGTAG
CGCCGACTCAACCCAAGCTGAAAACCTTTACTTTCAGTCGGGGAAACCTATACCCAATCCACTTCTCGGC
TTAGATTCTACCTAAGCTAGCTTGACTGACTGAGATACAGCGTACCTTCAGCTCACAGACATGATAAGAT
ACATTGATGAGTTTGGACAAACCACAACTAGAATGCAGTGAAAAAAATGCTTTATTTGTGAAATTTGTGA
TGCTATTGCTTTATTTGTAACCATTATAAGCTGCAATAAACAAGTTAACAACAACAATTGCATTCATTTT
ATGTTTCAGGTTCAGGGGGAGGTGTGGGAGGTTTTTTAAAGCAAGTAAAACCTCTACAAATGTGGTATTG
GCCCATCTCTATCGGTATCGTAGCATAACCCCTTGGGGCCTCTAAACGGGTCTTGAGGGGTTTTTTGTGC
CCCTCGGGCCGGATTGCTATCTACCGGCATTGGCGCAGAAAAAAATGCCTGATGCGACGCTGCGCGTCTT
ATACTCCCACATATGCCAGATTCAGCAACGGATACGGCTTCCCCAACTTGCCCACTTCCATACGTGTCCT
CCTTACCAGAAATTTATCCTTAAGGTCGTCAGCTATCCTGCAGGCGATCTCTCGATTTCGATCAAGACAT
TCCTTTAATGGTCTTTTCTGGACACCACTAGGGGTCAGAAGTAGTTCATCAAACTTTCTTCCCTCCCTAA
TCTCATTGGTTACCTTGGGCTATCGAAACTTAATTAACCAGTCAAGTCAGCTACTTGGCGAGATCGACTT
GTCTGGGTTTCGACTACGCTCAGAATTGCGTCAGTCAAGTTCGATCTGGTCCTTGCTATTGCACCCGTTC
TCCGATTACGAGTTTCATTTAAATCATGTGAGCAAAAGGCCAGCAAAAGGCCAGGAACCGTAAAAAGGCC
GCGTTGCTGGCGTTTTTCCATAGGCTCCGCCCCCCTGACGAGCATCACAAAAATCGACGCTCAAGTCAGA
GGTGGCGAAACCCGACAGGACTATAAAGATACCAGGCGTTTCCCCCTGGAAGCTCCCTCGTGCGCTCTCC
TGTTCCGACCCTGCCGCTTACCGGATACCTGTCCGCCTTTCTCCCTTCGGGAAGCGTGGCGCTTTCTCAT
AGCTCACGCTGTAGGTATCTCAGTTCGGTGTAGGTCGTTCGCTCCAAGCTGGGCTGTGTGCACGAACCCC
CCGTTCAGCCCGACCGCTGCGCCTTATCCGGTAACTATCGTCTTGAGTCCAACCCGGTAAGACACGACTT
ATCGCCACTGGCAGCAGCCACTGGTAACAGGATTAGCAGAGCGAGGTATGTAGGCGGTGCTACAGAGTTC
TTGAAGTGGTGGCCTAACTACGGCTACACTAGAAGAACAGTATTTGGTATCTGCGCTCTGCTGAAGCCAG
TTACCTTCGGAAAAAGAGTTGGTAGCTCTTGATCCGGCAAACAAACCACCGCTGGTAGCGGTGGTTTTTT
TGTTTGCAAGCAGCAGATTACGCGCAGAAAAAAAGGATCTCAAGAAGATCCTTTGATCTTTTCTACGGGG
TCTGACGCTCAGTGGAACGAAAACTCACGTTAAGGGATTTTGGTCATGAGATTATCAAAAAGGATCTTCA
CCTAGATCCTTTTAAATTAAAAATGAAGTTTTAAATCAATCTAAAGTATATATGAGTAAACTTGGTCTGA
CAGTTACCAATGCTTAATCAGTGAGGCACCTATCTCAGCGATCTGTCTATTTCGTTCATCCATAGTTGCA
TTTAAATTTCCGAACTCTCCAAGGCCCTCGTCGGAAAATCTTCAAACCTTTCGTCCGATCCATCTTGCAG
GCTACCTCTCGAACGAACTATCGCAAGTCTCTTGGCCGGCCTTGCGCCTTGGCTATTGCTTGGCAGCGCC
TATCGCCAGGTATTACTCCAATCCCGAATATCCGAGATCGGGATCACCCGAGAGAAGTTCAACCTACATC
CTCAATCCCGATCTATCCGAGATCCGAGGAATATCGAAATCGGGGCGCGCCTGGTGTACCGAGAACGATC
CTCTCAGTGCGAGTCTCGACGATCCATATCGTTGCTTGGCAGTCAGCCAGTCGGAATCCAGCTTGGGACC
CAGGAAGTCCAATCGTCAGATATTGTACTCAAGCCTGGTCACGGCAGCGTACCGATCTGTTTAAACCTAG
ATATTGATAGTCTGATCGGTCAACGTATAATCGAGTCCTAGCTTTTGCAAACATCTATCAAGAGACAGGA
TCAGCAGGAGGCTTTCGCATGAGTATTCAACATTTCCGTGTCGCCCTTATTCCCTTTTTTGCGGCATTTT
GCCTTCCTGTTTTTGCTCACCCAGAAACGCTGGTGAAAGTAAAAGATGCTGAAGATCAGTTGGGTGCGCG
AGTGGGTTACATCGAACTGGATCTCAACAGCGGTAAGATCCTTGAGAGTTTTCGCCCCGAAGAACGCTTT
CCAATGATGAGCACTTTTAAAGTTCTGCTATGTGGCGCGGTATTATCCCGTATTGACGCCGGGCAAGAGC
AACTCGGTCGCCGCATACACTATTCTCAGAATGACTTGGTTGAGTATTCACCAGTCACAGAAAAGCATCT
TACGGATGGCATGACAGTAAGAGAATTATGCAGTGCTGCCATAACCATGAGTGATAACACTGCGGCCAAC
TTACTTCTGACAACGATTGGAGGACCGAAGGAGCTAACCGCTTTTTTGCACAACATGGGGGATCATGTAA
CTCGCCTTGATCGTTGGGAACCGGAGCTGAATGAAGCCATACCAAACGACGAGCGTGACACCACGATGCC
TGTAGCAATGGCAACAACCTTGCGTAAACTATTAACTGGCGAACTACTTACTCTAGCTTCCCGGCAACAG
TTGATAGACTGGATGGAGGCGGATAAAGTTGCAGGACCACTTCTGCGCTCGGCCCTTCCGGCTGGCTGGT
TTATTGCTGATAAATCTGGAGCCGGTGAGCGTGGGTCTCGCGGTATCATTGCAGCACTGGGGCCAGATGG
TAAGCCCTCCCGTATCGTAGTTATCTACACGACGGGGAGTCAGGCAACTATGGATGAACGAAATAGACAG
ATCGCTGAGATAGGTGCCTCACTGATTAAGCATTGGTAACCGATTCTAGGTGCATTGGCGCAGAAAAAAA
TGCCTGATGCGACGCTGCGCGTCTTATACTCCCACATATGCCAGATTCAGCAACGGATACGGCTTCCCCA
ACTTGCCCACTTCCATACGTGTCCTCCTTACCAGAAATTTATCCTTAAGATCCCGAATCGTTTAAACTCG
ACTCTGGCTCTATCGAATCTCCGTCGTTTCGAGCTTACGCGAACAGCCGTGGCGCTCATTTGCTCGTCGG
GCATCGAATCTCGTCAGCTATCGTCAGCTTACCTTTTTGGCAGCGATCGCGGCTCCCGACATCTTGGACC
ATTAGCTCCACAGGTATCTTCTTCCCTCTAGTGGTCATAACAGCAGCTTCAGCTACCTCTCAATTCAAAA
AACCCCTCAAGACCCGTTTAGAGGCCCCAAGGGGTTATGCTATCAATCGTTGCGTTACACACACAAAAAA
CCAACACACATCCATCTTCGATGGATAGCGATTTTATTATCTAACTGCTGATCGAGTGTAGCCAGATCTA
GTAATCAATTACGGGGTCATTAGTTCATAGCCCATATATGGAGTTCCG
